Addgene plasmid #121132: Tol2-lyzC-mcherry-2a-CDK2-D145N
Purpose: neutrophil specific expression
Depositing lab: Qing Deng. Depositing organization: Purdue University. Publication: Phenotypical microRNA screen reveals a noncanonical role of CDK2 in regulating neutrophil migration. Hsu AY, Wang D, Liu S, Lu J, Syahirah R, Bennin DA, Huttenlocher A, Umulis DM, Wan J, Deng Q. Proc Natl Acad Sci U S A. 2019 Aug 26. pii: 1905221116. doi: 10.1073/pnas.1905221116. PubMed 31451657.
Backbone
  Vector backbone: tol2 insertion
  Backbone size w/o insert (bp): 8500
  Vector type: Bacterial Expression
Growth in bacteria
  Bacterial resistance: Ampicillin, 100 μg/mL
  Growth temperature: 37°C
  Growth strain: DH5alpha
  Copy number: Unknown
Gene/Insert
  Gene/Insert name: dre-D145N CDK2 DN
  Species: D. rerio (zebrafish)
  Insert size (bp): 1668
  Mutation: D145N point mutation DN
  Entrez Gene: cdk2 (a.k.a. wu:fa10c0, wu:fa10c02, zgc:56598, zgc:77684)
  Promoter: neutrophil specific lyzC
  Tag / fusion protein: mcherry-2a (N terminal on insert)
  Cloning method: Gateway Cloning
  Sequencing primers: 5′ M13 forward
Terms and licenses: Academic/Nonprofit Terms; Industry Terms: Not Available to Industry
How to cite: Tol2-lyzC-mcherry-2a-CDK2-D145N was a gift from Qing Deng (Addgene plasmid # 121132 ; http://n2t.net/addgene:121132 ; RRID:Addgene_121132)
