[The description below was written by a language model from this plasmid's Addgene catalogue record and pLannotate feature annotations shown in this document.]
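Description:
Tol2-lyzC-mcherry-2a-CDK2-D145N is a Tol2 transposon-based transgenesis plasmid for neutrophil-restricted expression of a dominant-negative zebrafish Cdk2. The catalogue lists its vector type as bacterial expression, but the Tol2 backbone, the lyzC promoter and the stated purpose point to use in zebrafish, with E. coli serving only for propagation. It was assembled by Gateway cloning, and the sequenced record (about 10.4 kb) retains the attB4, attB1 and attB2 recombination scars typical of a multi-fragment assembly into a Tol2 destination vector. The plasmid is maintained through a high-copy ColE1/pUC-type origin and selected with ampicillin via the β-lactamase gene. An f1 origin and pBluescript-derived remnants (lac promoter/operator, lacZα fragments, T7 and T3 promoters, multiple cloning site fragments) are also present.

The region of roughly 2.4 kb between attB4 and attB1 is unannotated in the feature table, but its position fits the neutrophil-specific lyzC promoter named in the catalogue. Downstream of attB1 lies a single open reading frame encoding mCherry, a P2A peptide and cdk2. The automated annotation matched cdk2 to the goldfish orthologue, whereas the catalogue gives it as D. rerio carrying the D145N point mutation. Ribosomal skipping at the P2A yields separate mCherry and Cdk2-D145N proteins, so red fluorescence marks expressing cells without the mutant kinase being fused to the reporter. An SV40 polyadenylation signal follows attB2, although it is annotated on the opposite strand to the coding sequence. The Tol2 transposon arms are not annotated either, and presumably lie in the unannotated stretches flanking the cassette. Tol2 constructs of this kind are normally integrated into the genome by Tol2 transposase. The associated work examined the role of CDK2 in neutrophil migration.
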