Features (pLannotate 1.2.2; 24 found; start..end, strand, type, name):
    313..333     +  protein_bind   attB4: mutant version of attB; core recombination site for the Gateway® BP reaction BP Clonase™
   2739..2759    +  protein_bind   attB1: mutant version of attB; core recombination site for the Gateway® BP reaction BP Clonase™
   2762..2782    -  CDS            lacZα (fragment): LacZα fragment of β-galactosidase; lacZ fragment
   2790..2808    +  promoter       T7 promoter: promoter for bacteriophage T7 RNA polymerase
   2817..2843    -  misc_feature   MCS (fragment): pBluescript multiple cloning site
   2870..3577    +  CDS            mCherry: mCherry is a basic (constitutively fluorescent) red fluorescent protein published in 2004, derived from Discosoma sp.. It is reported to be a very rapidly-maturing monomer with low acid sensitivity.
   3587..3643    +  CDS            P2A: 2A peptide from porcine teschovirus-1 polyprotein Eukaryotic ribosomes fail to insert a peptide bond between the Gly and Pro residues, yielding separate polypeptides.
   3644..4537    +  CDS            cdk2: CDK2_CARAU - Experimental evidence at protein level: Swiss-Prot protein existence level 1. Involved in the control of the cell cycle. Interacts with cyclins A, B1, B3, D, or E. Activity of CDK2 is maximal during S phase and G2 (By similarity). From Carassius auratus (Goldfish).
   4555..4580    -  misc_feature   MCS (fragment): pBluescript multiple cloning site
   4603..4621    -  promoter       T3 promoter: promoter for bacteriophage T3 RNA polymerase
   4650..4671    -  protein_bind   attB2 (fragment): mutant version of attB; recombination site for the Gateway® BP reaction BP Clonase™
   4679..4813    -  polyA_signal   SV40 poly(A) signal: SV40 polyadenylation signal
   7187..7227    -  misc_feature   MCS (fragment): pBluescript multiple cloning site
   7240..7258    -  promoter       T3 promoter: promoter for bacteriophage T3 RNA polymerase
   7303..7319    -  protein_bind   lac operator: The lac repressor binds to the lac operator to inhibit transcription in E. coli. This inhibition can be relieved by adding lactose or isopropyl-β-D-thiogalactopyranoside (IPTG). lac repressor encoded by lacI
   7327..7357    -  promoter       lac promoter: promoter for the E. coli lac operon
   7372..7393    -  protein_bind   CAP binding site: CAP binding activates transcription in the presence of cAMP. E. coli catabolite activator protein
   7406..7498    -  CDS            lacI (fragment): lac repressor; lacI; The lac repressor binds to the lac operator to inhibit transcription in E. coli. This inhibition can be relieved by adding lactose or isopropyl-β-D-thiogalactopyranoside (IPTG).
   7681..8269    -  rep_origin     ori: high-copy-number ColE1/pMB1/pBR322/pUC origin of replication
   8440..9300    -  CDS            AmpR: β-lactamase; bla; confers resistance to ampicillin, carbenicillin, and related antibiotics
   9301..9405    -  promoter       AmpR promoter: bla
   9458..9886    -  rep_origin     f1 ori (sequence partly withheld): f1 bacteriophage origin of replication; arrow indicates direction of (+) strand synthesis
   9891..10046   -  CDS            lacZα (fragment): LacZα fragment of β-galactosidase; lacZ fragment
  10054..10072   +  promoter       T7 promoter: promoter for bacteriophage T7 RNA polymerase
>Addgene plasmid #121132 | Tol2-lyzC-mcherry-2a-CDK2-D145N | addgene full sequence | sequence record 235537 | Addgene NGS Result
ACAAGGTTTTATCCTGCTTTAGAACTGTTTGTATTTAATTATCAAACTATAAGACAGACAATCTAATGCC
AGTACACGCTACTCAAAGTTGTAAAACCTCAGATTTAACTTCAGTAGAAGCTGATTCTCAAAATTGTTAG
TGTCAAGCCTAGCTCTTTTGGGGCTGAAAAGCAATCCTGCAGTGCTGAAAAGCCTCTCACAGGCAGCCGA
TGCGGGAAGAGGTGTATTAGTCTTGATAGAGAGGCTGCAAATAGCAGGAAACGTGAGCAGAGACTCCCTG
GTGTCTGAAACACAGGCCAGATGGGCCGATATCAACTTTGTATAGAAAAGTTGGCTCCGAATTCGCCCTT
AAAACTCGAGAGTTTGACTTGGGTTGATTATAGCAAATAGTGGAACACAAACAGATTTTGAAATATTCTT
GCAAATTTATTTATTAAATCCATTCAAATATTGTCATTTTTTGTACTGTGTAATTTATATTGATTTGCTC
ATACAATATTTACATTTCGCTTAAACAATACACTATTATTTATATTTAAAAATAGCTATATATAAATCAA
ATGTATAGCTCTTTTTTACACAATTAATCAAAGCTAAAATATTTGTCACACAAATACAGTAAGCCACTTC
ACAATGATATCTTCAAAATCTGTGCTTGACTGAATCATTTCATTTATTGTTTTGTAATTCACATTATACC
TTACGTTCTCCAGGCACAGTTTGAATTGTTGATAAATGAAGATAATACATCTGATTTAATTAGTCTCCTT
TGTTTATAATAACTTTAATCTAATTTGATAGTAATAATTCCAGCAATACATCCATTACAATAAAAATCGC
TTTTTTATTTTGCACATTAGTTTGCCGGTATTTGTTTAAAGTTTCACCATACTTTTAAATCATGTGCTAT
TTGAAAAGGGCTGTTATGACTGGAATTAAATGTTTTTTTTTATATCAGTGTTTTAGATTGAAGTACAATA
TTTATAGGTAAAATTCACCAGCATATGCTTAAAGATAGCCATGCTCCAGGTCCTTGTGTCCTTCTAAGGT
CTGTTTGTGGTTTAAGCTGTTTGTTGACACACGCTTGTCTTCTCCATTTTTCTGTGAAGTTATTGTCAGT
TTATTGCACACTGGGTTGCATTAAGCTGCAGTTTTTTCACAACAGTTTTCCACATTGTAACAGTCAGTCT
CCAAATTATTCCATCAGTCCTCAAATTTAGTCATTTGAGGCCATGAAAACACTTAAAACTACATGAAGGT
AGTTTGGCATTAGGTTTTAGACTTGTTCTTGTTTGGCATATTGCAACCTGTGTAAAAATGATTTGATTTT
TANTTTTTTTTTTTTTTTTTTTCAGAAAGAAACGGTCCAAAAAGAGTTATGTGAACATTTATCCATGTGT
TTAATGTTTTTTAAATTAAAAAAAAACATTTTTATTAAACCACTTGTGACTAAACCTTTTTTAGTTATTC
TATTTTGTGACGAGTCTGAATGGCCAAAGTACTCTTGAATCCAAAATCTTTATAGTAAAATGTTTAATCT
TACTTGCAGTGTTGGGTATAATTTGTAACAAAGTTGAATTCCATATCTGCTGAGTGAAAAAGTAAAGTAA
GAGATTGCTGTAAATATTTAGGTTATTTATTTATTAATACAATATAGAAAGTAACAAAACACAATGTAAA
AAATCAATAAAGAAAGTAAATATTAAAAGTAATGATAAACTAATGATGTAAACAATATTAGCAACAAAGT
TTGTACAATTCAGGGAGGGTAAAGAATTTCACCTAATAGTCAAACTCTGTATTAAATAATATAAAATCTT
TGTTCTTAGTCTGAAGAGGAGACTGTGAGAGAAAGCTTACTGGTTGTTAAATTAGAAAATTTGTAACTTG
CAGATTAAAATGATTTAAATAATTTTATAAAGGCCATGTTTGAAACAAATGTAAAAACATAATAAATGTT
AAGAATTTCAGATATTGAGATTTTACAATTTAAAAAAAGCAATAAAGTAATAGCAGAGACCTACACTCTT
AAAGTAAATTACCCAACTCTGCTTACTAGTAACTTTTGGAATAGTTACTAGTATCCATTGAACAAATACT
AGAATCTAATTAAATTGTGTGAGTGTCCAATGAAAAGATTCTTGTATTTAAAACAGTACCAGTATCTATA
TATGTACAAAATTTAGTGCTAGCAAAATGCAAATAAATACTACTGCATATAATGGATTGCATTGTAAATC
GACTCGCCATAATACATTTATTTCCTATTTTTACTTTTAACAAAAAATAAGTTCACTGAGTATTTCATGT
CATTAAATCGCATTAAACCTCTTGCATGCTTTATGTACACTAGTGCAGTTCGCTAAATGACCACCGGTGT
CACTAATAACACGATCGTTTCTGAATTCTGCATTAAACGCCATTTATACGTTGCTCTTATTAGTAAACAA
TTTCTCCATCATGAGCTCGACCAGTATTGCATATTTCATCCTCTTAAATCCAGAGTTGTTTCTTTTAATC
ACTTTCTCTTCATGATAAAAGCAGTTTTTGGTTTTCAGAAGTTTACAACAAACCCAGTCAGTTATTGCCT
CAGCAAACACTGGAGCAACTGCACACTTGTGAAAAGCTTCTTGCGAAACACAAACCTTTCTCTGGACTTA
TAAATAAAGGCATTCAGCAGCTCCACCATACACCTCCACTGGTCTTGATAAAGGGATCCTTTAAGGGCGA
ATTCGACCCAAGTTTGTACAAAAAAGCAGGCTTGTAAAACGACGGCCAGTGAGCGCGCGTAATACGACTC
ACTATAGGGCGAATTGGGTACCGGGCCCCCCCTCGAGGTCGACTCAGCAGTGATACAGGTACCGCCACCA
TGGTGAGCAAGGGCGAGGAGGATAACATGGCCATCATCAAGGAGTTCATGCGCTTCAAGGTGCACATGGA
GGGCTCCGTGAACGGCCACGAGTTCGAGATCGAGGGCGAGGGCGAGGGCCGCCCCTACGAGGGCACCCAG
ACCGCCAAGCTGAAGGTGACCAAGGGTGGCCCCCTGCCCTTCGCCTGGGACATCCTGTCCCCTCAGTTCA
TGTACGGCTCCAAGGCCTACGTGAAGCACCCCGCCGACATCCCCGACTACTTGAAGCTGTCCTTCCCCGA
GGGCTTCAAGTGGGAGCGCGTGATGAACTTCGAGGACGGCGGCGTGGTGACCGTGACCCAGGACTCCTCC
CTGCAGGACGGCGAGTTCATCTACAAGGTGAAGCTGCGCGGCACCAACTTCCCCTCCGACGGCCCCGTAA
TGCAGAAGAAGACCATGGGCTGGGAGGCCTCCTCCGAGCGGATGTACCCCGAGGACGGCGCCCTGAAGGG
CGAGATCAAGCAGAGGCTGAAGCTGAAGGACGGCGGCCACTACGACGCTGAGGTCAAGACCACCTACAAG
GCCAAGAAGCCCGTGCAGCTGCCCGGCGCCTACAACGTCAACATCAAGTTGGACATCACCTCCCACAACG
AGGACTACACCATCGTGGAACAGTACGAACGCGCCGAGGGCCGCCACTCCACCGGCGGCATGGACGAGCT
GTACAAGGGATCTGGAGCCACGAACTTCTCTCTGTTAAAGCAAGCAGGAGACGTGGAAGAAAACCCCGGT
CCTATGGAGTCTTTTCAGAAAGTGGAGAAGATCGGAGAGGGAACATACGGAGTGGTTTATAAAGCCAAAA
ATAAAGTTACAGGAGAAACTGTCGCGCTGAAGAAAATCCGATTAGATACGGAAACTGAAGGTGTTCCCAG
CACTGCCATTCGTGAGATCTCTCTGCTAAAAGAGCTCAATCACCCTAACATAGTCAAGTTGCGTGATGTG
ATACACACTGAAAATAAACTTTACTTGGTGTTTGAGTTTCTTCACCAAGACCTGAAGAGGTTTATGGACT
CGACGTCTGTCAGTGGCATATCCTTGCCACTCGTGAAGAGTTACCTATTCCAGCTGCTCCAGGGATTGGC
CTTCTGTCACTCCCATCGTGTTCTTCACAGAGATCTTAAACCCCAGAATCTCCTCATCAACGCTCAGGGC
GAGATCAAACTGGCTAACTTTGGTTTGGCCAGAGCGTTCGGTGTACCTGTGCGGACTTATACACATGAGG
TTGTAACTTTGTGGTACAGAGCTCCAGAGATTCTCCTGGGATGTAAATATTATTCTACAGCTGTTGACAT
CTGGAGTTTGGGCTGCATCTTTGCTGAAATGATTACTCGGAGGGCACTGTTTCCTGGAGACTCTGAAATA
GATCAGCTCTTCCGGATATTTCGAACTCTGGGCACTCCTGATGAGTCTATATGGCCTGGAGTTACATCAA
TGCCAGACTACAAACCCTCCTTTCCCAAATGGGCTCGACAGGACCTGTCTAAAGTGGTGCCTCCCCTTGA
TGAAGATGGCAGAGACCTTCTCGGGCAAATGTTGACCTATGATCCAAACAAGAGGATCTCGGCAAAGAAC
GCTCTTGTTCATCGGTTTTTCCGCGACGTCACCATGCCAGTGCCTCCTTTACGCCTATAATCATAATCAG
CCATGGATCCACTAGTTCTAGAGCGGCCGCGGTGGAGCTCCAGCTTTTGTTCCCTTTAGTGAGGGTTAAT
TGCGCGCTTGGCGTAATCATGGTCATAGCACCCAGCTTTCTTGTACAAAGTTGATGTAGATCCAGACATG
ATAAGATACATTGATGAGTTTGGACAAACCACAACTAGAATGCAGTGAAAAAAATGCTTTATTTGTGAAA
TTTGTGATGCTATTGCTTTATTTGTAACCATTATAAGCTGCAATAAACAAGTTAACAACAACAATTGCAT
TCATTTTATGTTTCAGGTTCAGGGGGAGGTGTGGGAGGTTTTTTAATTCGCGGCCGCGGCGCCAATGCAT
TGGGCCCTCGAGCATATGAGATCTGTCCCGATCTTTCTCTTCTGTGCTGTCAATTTAGAGTAGTTTTTGA
GGTAATTTGGGTGCATTCTCTGTAAAAACAACAAATAAATATTTATATTGTATGCAATAAATGTAACAAT
TACACATACACTCTCTGATTACAGCATTAAAGGGTTAGTTCACCCAAAAATGAAAAGATGTCATTAATGA
CTCACCCTCATGTCGTTCCAAGCCCGTAACACCTCCGTTCATCTTCGGAACACAGTTTAAGATATTTTAG
ATTTAGTCCGAGAGCTTTCTGTCCCTCCACTGAAAATGTATGTACGGTATACTGTCCATGTCCAGAAAGG
TAATAAAAACATCAAAGTAGTCCATGTGACATCAGTGGGTTAGGTAGAATTATTTGAAGCATCGAAAATA
CATTTTGGTCCAAAAATAACAAAACCTACGACTTTATTCAGCATTGTAGCGTCACTGCGAAGTCGTGAAC
GCGGATTGACAACAGACCCGGAAGAGAATACAATGCCGAATAAAGTCGTAGGTTTTGTTATTTTTGGACC
AAAATGTATTCGATGCTTCAAAAAATTCTAACTAACCCACTGATGTCACATGGACTACTTTGATGTTTTT
ATTACCTTTCTGGACATGGACAGTATACCGTACATACATTCTCAATGGAGGCACAGAAAGCTCTCGGACT
AAATCTAAAATATCTTAAACTGTGTTCTGAAGATGAACGGAGGTCTTACGGGCTTGGAACGACATGAGGG
CGAGTCATTAATGACATTATTTTCATTTTTGGGTGAACTAACCCTTTAATAAAACTGACATTTGCAGCCA
ATTGCACACTTTATAATGTTAAATACTTGTTGATTTTAGAAATACAGTAGCATTTAGTGACAATCAAACA
TTAATTTTATTTCTGATTATATTGACAAAAACACAGGACTGTAAGGCTGACATGACAGGGTGAATTGATT
TCATTACATTAGTTTTGATGGTAACACTTTTACAATAAGGTTCGTTAGTTAACTACATTAGTTAACATGA
ACTAATAATGAACTGCACGTATACATGTTAATTTCAACATTTACTAATACTTTATATCTTGTTAACATTA
GTTAATGCACTGTGAACTAACATGAACAAACAATGAACATCTGTATTTCTATTAACTAACGTTAACAAAG
ATTAACAGATACAGTAACAAATGTATTGCTCATGGTTATTTAATGTTAGTTAATACATGAACTAATCAAC
CTCATTGTAAAGTGTTACCGTTTTGACAATACAACATGTTTGGAAAAAAATTTCTCGCTTGGTTTTCTTG
TGTTTTGCATGAATTCAAACACAATGAGAGCACGGAATGATAATGATTATTCAAAGCTGCAATAGGCGCC
AAATTTCCCGTGGACCTAACGTTACCAATTACAAATGCATTTTAGCATTTTATTACGTGAGCCTTATATT
GTCAATCGCATGCATTAGTGAAAATAGGCCTACTACACATATAAAAGGCGCGCCATCAACGTCAAAACAT
GCACACCCAAAAAAAAAAAAAAAAAAAAAAAAAAANACTATCAGTAAAACAAAATACTTAATGTACTTAC
CTCAATATGCTTCCTTAGGTTTGATGGCGAACTTTTGAAGGCCGATATTTCTTTATTAAGCGGGAGACAG
AGGACACATTTCATCTTGAATGAATCTTTATTTACACCACTTAAAGAAAAGAATTCGCGAAGATACGGCC
ACGGGTGCTCTTGATCCTGTGGCTGATTTTGGACTGTGCTGCTCGCAGCTGCTGATGAATCACATACTTC
CTCCATTTTCTTCCACTGATTGACTGTTATAATTTCCCTAATTTCCAGGTCAAGGTGCTGTGCATTGTGG
TAATAGATGTGACATGACGTCACTTCCAAAGGACCAATGAACATGTCTGACCAATTTCATATAATGTGAA
AACGATTTTCATAGGCAGAATAAATAACATTTAAATTAAACTGGGCATCAGCGCAATTCAATTGGTTTGG
TAATAGCAAGGGAAAATAGAATGAAGTGATCTCCAAAAAATAAGTACTTTTTGACTGTAAATAAAATTGT
AAGGAGTAAAAAGTACTTTTTTTTCTAAAAAAATGTAATTAAGTAAAAGTAAAAGTATTGATTTTTAATT
GTACTCAAGTAAAGTAAAAATCCCCAAAAATAATACTTAAGTACAGTAATCAAGTAAAATTACTCAAGTA
CTTTACACCTCTGGTTCTTGACCCCCTACCTTCAGCAAGCCCAGCAGATCCACTAGTTCTAGAGCGGCCG
CCACCGCGGTGGAGCTCCAGCTTTTGTTCCCTTTAGTGAGGGTTAATTGCGCGCTTGGCGTAATCATGGT
CATAGCTGTTTCCTGTGTGAAATTGTTATCCGCTCACAATTCCACACAACATACGAGCCGGAAGCATAAA
GTGTAAAGCCTGGGGTGCCTAATGAGTGAGCTAACTCACATTAATTGCGTTGCGCTCACTGCCCGCTTTC
CAGTCGGGAAACCTGTCGTGCCAGCTGCATTAATGAATCGGCCAACGCGCGGGGAGAGGCGGTTTGCGTA
TTGGGCGCTCTTCCGCTTCCTCGCTCACTGACTCGCTGCGCTCGGTCGTTCGGCTGCGGCGAGCGGTATC
AGCTCACTCAAAGGCGGTAATACGGTTATCCACAGAATCAGGGGATAACGCAGGAAAGAACATGTGAGCA
AAAGGCCAGCAAAAGGCCAGGAACCGTAAAAAGGCCGCGTTGCTGGCGTTTTTCCATAGGCTCCGCCCCC
CTGACGAGCATCACAAAAATCGACGCTCAAGTCAGAGGTGGCGAAACCCGACAGGACTATAAAGATACCA
GGCGTTTCCCCCTGGAAGCTCCCTCGTGCGCTCTCCTGTTCCGACCCTGCCGCTTACCGGATACCTGTCC
GCCTTTCTCCCTTCGGGAAGCGTGGCGCTTTCTCATAGCTCACGCTGTAGGTATCTCAGTTCGGTGTAGG
TCGTTCGCTCCAAGCTGGGCTGTGTGCACGAACCCCCCGTTCAGCCCGACCGCTGCGCCTTATCCGGTAA
CTATCGTCTTGAGTCCAACCCGGTAAGACACGACTTATCGCCACTGGCAGCAGCCACTGGTAACAGGATT
AGCAGAGCGAGGTATGTAGGCGGTGCTACAGAGTTCTTGAAGTGGTGGCCTAACTACGGCTACACTAGAA
GAACAGTATTTGGTATCTGCGCTCTGCTGAAGCCAGTTACCTTCGGAAAAAGAGTTGGTAGCTCTTGATC
CGGCAAACAAACCACCGCTGGTAGCGGTGGTTTTTTTGTTTGCAAGCAGCAGATTACGCGCAGAAAAAAA
GGATCTCAAGAAGATCCTTTGATCTTTTCTACGGGGTCTGACGCTCAGTGGAACGAAAACTCACGTTAAG
GGATTTTGGTCATGAGATTATCAAAAAGGATCTTCACCTAGATCCTTTTAAATTAAAAATGAAGTTTTAA
ATCAATCTAAAGTATATATGAGTAAACTTGGTCTGACAGTTACCAATGCTTAATCAGTGAGGCACCTATC
TCAGCGATCTGTCTATTTCGTTCATCCATAGTTGCCTGACTCCCCGTCGTGTAGATAACTACGATACGGG
AGGGCTTACCATCTGGCCCCAGTGCTGCAATGATACCGCGAGACCCACGCTCACCGGCTCCAGATTTATC
AGCAATAAACCAGCCAGCCGGAAGGGCCGAGCGCAGAAGTGGTCCTGCAACTTTATCCGCCTCCATCCAG
TCTATTAATTGTTGCCGGGAAGCTAGAGTAAGTAGTTCGCCAGTTAATAGTTTGCGCAACGTTGTTGCCA
TTGCTACAGGCATCGTGGTGTCACGCTCGTCGTTTGGTATGGCTTCATTCAGCTCCGGTTCCCAACGATC
AAGGCGAGTTACATGATCCCCCATGTTGTGCAAAAAAGCGGTTAGCTCCTTCGGTCCTCCGATCGTTGTC
AGAAGTAAGTTGGCCGCAGTGTTATCACTCATGGTTATGGCAGCACTGCATAATTCTCTTACTGTCATGC
CATCCGTAAGATGCTTTTCTGTGACTGGTGAGTACTCAACCAAGTCATTCTGAGAATAGTGTATGCGGCG
ACCGAGTTGCTCTTGCCCGGCGTCAATACGGGATAATACCGCGCCACATAGCAGAACTTTAAAAGTGCTC
ATCATTGGAAAACGTTCTTCGGGGCGAAAACTCTCAAGGATCTTACCGCTGTTGAGATCCAGTTCGATGT
AACCCACTCGTGCACCCAACTGATCTTCAGCATCTTTTACTTTCACCAGCGTTTCTGGGTGAGCAAAAAC
AGGAAGGCAAAATGCCGCAAAAAAGGGAATAAGGGCGACACGGAAATGTTGAATACTCATACTCTTCCTT
TTTCAATATTATTGAAGCATTTATCAGGGTTATTGTCTCATGAGCGGATACATATTTGAATGTATTTAGA
AAAATAAACAAATAGGGGTTCCGCGCACATTTCCCCGAAAAGTGCCACCTAAATTGTAAGCGTTAATATT
TTGTTAAAATTCGCGTTAAATTTTTGTTAAATCAGCTCATTTTTTAACCAATAGGCCGAAATCGGCAAAA
TCCCTTATAAATCAAAAGAATAGACCGAGATAGGGT
[37 nt withheld, positions 9557-9593]
AAAGAACGTGGACTCCAACGTCAAAGG
[49 nt withheld, positions 9621-9669]
T
[91 nt withheld, positions 9671-9761]
G
[124 nt withheld, positions 9763-9886]
CCCATTCGCCATTCAGGCTGCGCAACTGTTGGGAAGGGCGATCGGTGCGGGCCTCTTCGCTATTACGCCA
GCTGGCGAAAGGGGGATGTGCTGCAAGGCGATTAAGTTGGGTAACGCCAGGGTTTTCCCAGTCACGACGT
TGTAAAACGACGGCCAGTGAGCGCGCGTAATACGACTCACTATAGGGCGAATTGGGTACAGGTCATTGCA
CAACACCAGAAATGCCCTCTGATCTGCAAAAGACGTGAATATCTGTTCAGACACCCATATCCACTCTGTT
CCACACAGGTCAGAGGTTTGTCCAGGAGTTCTTGACAGAGGTGTAAAAAGTACTCAAAAATTTTACTCAA
GTGAAAGTACAAGTACTTAGGGAAAATTTTACTCAATTAAAAGTAAAAGTATCTGGCTAGAATCTTACTT
GAGTAAAAGTAAAAAAGTACTCCATTAAAATTGTACTTGAGTATTAAGGAAGTAAAAGTAAAAGCAAGAA
AGAAAACTAGAGATTCTTGTTTAAGCTTTTAATCTCAAAAAACATTAAATGAAATGCAT
